Addgene plasmid #144243: TFORF2808
Purpose: Lentiviral vector for overexpressing transcription factor ORFs with unique 24-bp barcodes. Barcodes facilitate identification of transcription factors in pooled screens.
Depositing lab: Feng Zhang. Depositing organization: Broad Institute. Publication: A transcription factor atlas of directed differentiation. Joung J, Ma S, Tay T, Geiger-Schuller KR, Kirchgatterer PC, Verdine VK, Guo B, Arias-Garcia MA, Allen WE, Singh A, Kuksenko O, Abudayyeh OO, Gootenberg JS, Fu Z, Macrae RK, Buenrostro JD, Regev A, Zhang F. Cell. 2023 Jan 5;186(1):209-229.e26. doi: 10.1016/j.cell.2022.11.026. PubMed 36608654.
Backbone
  Vector backbone: pLX_TRC317
  Backbone manufacturer: Broad Institute Genetic Perturbation Platform
  Backbone size w/o insert (bp): 8264
  Vector type: Mammalian Expression, Lentiviral
  Selectable markers: Puromycin
Growth in bacteria
  Bacterial resistance: Ampicillin, 100 μg/mL
  Growth temperature: 37°C
  Growth strain: NEB Stable
  Copy number: High Copy
Gene/Insert
  Gene/Insert name: ETV7
  Species: H. sapiens (human)
  Insert size (bp): 674
  Entrez Gene: ETV7 (a.k.a. TEL-2, TEL2, TELB)
  Promoter: EF1a
  Cloning method: Unknown
  Sequencing primers: 5′ GGGTGGAGACTGAAGTTAGGCCAG; 3′ CACATAGCGTAAAAGGAGCAACATAG
Terms and licenses: Academic/Nonprofit Terms; Industry Terms: Not Available to Industry
Depositor comments: NM_001207041,ENST00000538992 . The transcription factor ORF portion of this plasmid was synthesized by Genewiz. Please test multiple small colonies in case of plasmid recombination. To make this collection available in a timely manner, a portion of this collection was not fully sequenced by Addgene. If an Addgene verified full plasmid sequence is not available, please contact us prior to placing an order to request the full sequence.
How to cite: TFORF2808 was a gift from Feng Zhang (Addgene plasmid # 144243 ; http://n2t.net/addgene:144243 ; RRID:Addgene_144243)
