[The description below was written by a language model from this plasmid's Addgene catalogue record and pLannotate feature annotations shown in this document.]
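Description:
TFORF2808 is a third-generation-style, self-inactivating lentiviral expression plasmid built on the pLX_TRC317 backbone and carrying a human ETV7 (TEL2/TELB) open reading frame. It belongs to a barcoded transcription factor ORF collection. It is propagated in E. coli through a high-copy ColE1/pUC-type origin with ampicillin selection (AmpR). An f1 origin and remnants of a lac/T7/T3 cloning region are also present in the bacterial portion. The depositor notes that the plasmid can recombine, as is common for LTR-containing vectors.

The viral genome is transcribed from an RSV promoter fused to a truncated HIV-1 5' LTR. This is followed by the Ψ packaging signal with a gag fragment, the RRE for Rev-dependent nuclear export, and a cPPT/CTS element that aids nuclear import of the reverse-transcribed genome. It ends in a ΔU3 3' LTR, which inactivates LTR promoter activity after integration, followed by an SV40 polyadenylation signal. Two expression units sit within the provirus. An SV40 early promoter drives puromycin N-acetyltransferase for selecting transduced mammalian cells, and a full EF-1α promoter drives the synthesized ETV7 ORF of about 674 bp, which corresponds to a specific annotated transcript isoform. A WPRE downstream of the ORF enhances transcript stability and expression. The catalogue entry describes a unique 24-bp barcode associated with each ORF, but it is not annotated in the feature table. The short U6 promoter fragment between the ORF and the WPRE is probably just a residual or priming sequence rather than a functional promoter.

The construct is intended for constitutive overexpression of ETV7. It can be used on its own or in pooled lentiviral screens, where barcode sequencing identifies which transcription factor each cell received, as in directed differentiation studies.
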