Features (pLannotate 1.2.2; 31 found; start..end, strand, type, name):
      5..231     +  promoter       RSV promoter: Rous sarcoma virus enhancer/promoter
    232..412     +  LTR            5' LTR (truncated): truncated 5' long terminal repeat (LTR) from HIV-1
    459..584     +  misc_feature   HIV-1 Ψ: packaging signal of human immunodeficiency virus type 1
    568..931     +  CDS            HIV-1 gag (fragment): gag protein from human immunodeficiency virus 1; gag
   1077..1310    +  misc_feature   RRE: The Rev response element (RRE) of HIV-1 allows for Rev-dependent mRNA export from the nucleus to the cytoplasm.
   1687..1713    +  CDS            Rev (fragment): human immunodeficiency virus 1 (HIV-1) Rev protein; rev; enhances nuclear export of unspliced and incompletely spliced viral mRNAs
   1720..1743    +  promoter       SV40 promoter (fragment): SV40 early promoter
   1744..1815    +  promoter       SV40 promoter (fragment): SV40 enhancer and early promoter
   1839..1974    +  rep_origin     SV40 ori: SV40 origin of replication
   2020..2616    +  CDS            PuroR (fragment): puromycin N-acetyltransferase; pac from Streptomyces; confers resistance to puromycin
   2665..2782    +  misc_feature   cPPT/CTS: central polypurine tract and central termination sequence of HIV-1
   2847..2913    +  CDS            small t antigen (fragment): SV40 (simian virus 40) small t antigen
   2920..4098    +  promoter       EF-1α promoter: strong constitutive promoter for human elongation factor EF-1α
   4115..4684    +  CDS            ETV7 (fragment): ETV7_HUMAN - Also known as TEL2, TELB, TREF. Experimental evidence at protein level: Swiss-Prot protein existence level 1. Transcriptional repressor; binds to the DNA sequence 5'- CCGGAAGT-3'. Isoform A does not seem to have a repressor activity. Isoform C does not seem to have a repressor activity. From Homo sapiens (Human).
   4700..4753    +  promoter       U6 promoter (fragment): RNA polymerase III promoter for human U6 snRNA
   4795..5383    +  misc_feature   WPRE: woodchuck hepatitis virus posttranscriptional regulatory element
   5434..5453    +  misc_feature   cPPT/CTS (fragment): central polypurine tract and central termination sequence of HIV-1
   5455..5688    +  LTR            3' LTR (ΔU3): self-inactivating 3' long terminal repeat (LTR) from HIV-1
   5766..5887    +  polyA_signal   SV40 poly(A) signal: SV40 polyadenylation signal
   5927..6062    +  rep_origin     SV40 ori: SV40 origin of replication
   6083..6101    -  promoter       T7 promoter: promoter for bacteriophage T7 RNA polymerase
   6109..6264    +  CDS            lacZα (fragment): LacZα fragment of β-galactosidase; lacZ fragment
   6269..6697    +  rep_origin     f1 ori (sequence partly withheld): f1 bacteriophage origin of replication; arrow indicates direction of (+) strand synthesis
   6750..6854    +  promoter       AmpR promoter: bla
   6855..7715    +  CDS            AmpR: β-lactamase; bla; confers resistance to ampicillin, carbenicillin, and related antibiotics
   7886..8474    +  rep_origin     ori: high-copy-number ColE1/pMB1/pBR322/pUC origin of replication
   8657..8749    +  CDS            lacI (fragment): lac repressor; lacI; The lac repressor binds to the lac operator to inhibit transcription in E. coli. This inhibition can be relieved by adding lactose or isopropyl-β-D-thiogalactopyranoside (IPTG).
   8762..8783    +  protein_bind   CAP binding site: CAP binding activates transcription in the presence of cAMP. E. coli catabolite activator protein
   8798..8828    +  promoter       lac promoter: promoter for the E. coli lac operon
   8836..8852    +  protein_bind   lac operator: The lac repressor binds to the lac operator to inhibit transcription in E. coli. This inhibition can be relieved by adding lactose or isopropyl-β-D-thiogalactopyranoside (IPTG). lac repressor encoded by lacI
   8897..8915    +  promoter       T3 promoter: promoter for bacteriophage T3 RNA polymerase
>Addgene plasmid #144243 | TFORF2808 | addgene full sequence | sequence record 404115 | Addgene NGS Result
TTAATGTAGTCTTATGCAATACTCTTGTAGTCTTGCAACATGGTAACGATGAGTTAGCAACATGCCTTAC
AAGGAGAGAAAAAGCACCGTGCATGCCGATTGGTGGAAGTAAGGTGGTACGATCGTGCCTTATTAGGAAG
GCAACAGACGGGTCTGACATGGATTGGACGAACCACTGAATTGCCGCATTGCAGAGATATTGTATTTAAG
TGCCTAGCTCGATACATAAACGGGTCTCTCTGGTTAGACCAGATCTGAGCCTGGGAGCTCTCTGGCTAAC
TAGGGAACCCACTGCTTAAGCCTCAATAAAGCTTGCCTTGAGTGCTTCAAGTAGTGTGTGCCCGTCTGTT
GTGTGACTCTGGTAACTAGAGATCCCTCAGACCCTTTTAGTCAGTGTGGAAAATCTCTAGCAGTGGCGCC
CGAACAGGGACTTGAAAGCGAAAGGGAAACCAGAGGAGCTCTCTCGACGCAGGACTCGGCTTGCTGAAGC
GCGCACGGCAAGAGGCGAGGGGCGGCGACTGGTGAGTACGCCAAAAATTTTGACTAGCGGAGGCTAGAAG
GAGAGAGATGGGTGCGAGAGCGTCAGTATTAAGCGGGGGAGAATTAGATCGCGATGGGAAAAAATTCGGT
TAAGGCCAGGGGGAAAGAAAAAATATAAATTAAAACATATAGTATGGGCAAGCAGGGAGCTAGAACGATT
CGCAGTTAATCCTGGCCTGTTAGAAACATCAGAAGGCTGTAGACAAATACTGGGACAGCTACAACCATCC
CTTCAGACAGGATCAGAAGAACTTAGATCATTATATAATACAGTAGCAACCCTCTATTGTGTGCATCAAA
GGATAGAGATAAAAGACACCAAGGAAGCTTTAGACAAGATAGAGGAAGAGCAAAACAAAAGTAAGACCAC
CGCACAGCAAGCGGCCGCTGATCTTCAGACCTGGAGGAGGAGATATGAGGGACAATTGGAGAAGTGAATT
ATATAAATATAAAGTAGTAAAAATTGAACCATTAGGAGTAGCACCCACCAAGGCAAAGAGAAGAGTGGTG
CAGAGAGAAAAAAGAGCAGTGGGAATAGGAGCTTTGTTCCTTGGGTTCTTGGGAGCAGCAGGAAGCACTA
TGGGCGCAGCGTCAATGACGCTGACGGTACAGGCCAGACAATTATTGTCTGGTATAGTGCAGCAGCAGAA
CAATTTGCTGAGGGCTATTGAGGCGCAACAGCATCTGTTGCAACTCACAGTCTGGGGCATCAAGCAGCTC
CAGGCAAGAATCCTGGCTGTGGAAAGATACCTAAAGGATCAACAGCTCCTGGGGATTTGGGGTTGCTCTG
GAAAACTCATTTGCACCACTGCTGTGCCTTGGAATGCTAGTTGGAGTAATAAATCTCTGGAACAGATTTG
GAATCACACGACCTGGATGGAGTGGGACAGAGAAATTAACAATTACACAAGCTTAATACACTCCTTAATT
GAAGAATCGCAAAACCAGCAAGAAAAGAATGAACAAGAATTATTGGAATTAGATAAATGGGCAAGTTTGT
GGAATTGGTTTAACATAACAAATTGGCTGTGGTATATAAAATTATTCATAATGATAGTAGGAGGCTTGGT
AGGTTTAAGAATAGTTTTTGCTGTACTTTCTATAGTGAATAGAGTTAGGCAGGGATATTCACCATTATCG
TTTCAGACCCACCTCCCAACCCCGAGGGGACCCATGCATTGCATCTCAATTAGTCAGCAACCAGGTGTGG
AAAGTCCCCAGGCTCCCCAGCAGGCAGAAGTATGCAAAGCATGCGTCTCAATTAGTCAGCAACCATAGTC
CCGCCCCTAACTCCGCCCATCCCGCCCCTAACTCCGCCCAGTTCCGCCCATTCTCCGCCCCATGGCTGAC
TAATTTTTTTTATTTATGCAGAGGCCGAGGCCGCCTCGGCCTCTGAGCTATTCCAGAAGTAGTGAGGAGG
CTTTTTTGGAGGCCTAGGCTTTTGCAAAAAGCTTTCTAGAGGTACCACCGGAGCTTACCATGACCGAGTA
CAAGCCCACGGTGCGCCTCGCCACCCGCGACGACGTCCCCAGGGCCGTACGCACCCTCGCCGCCGCGTTC
GCCGACTACCCCGCCACGCGCCACACCGTCGATCCGGACCGCCACATCGAGCGGGTCACCGAGCTGCAAG
AACTCTTCCTCACGCGCGTCGGGCTCGACATCGGCAAGGTGTGGGTCGCGGACGACGGCGCCGCCGTGGC
GGTCTGGACCACGCCGGAGAGCGTCGAAGCGGGGGCGGTGTTCGCCGAGATCGGCCCGCGCATGGCCGAG
TTGAGCGGTTCCCGGCTGGCCGCGCAGCAACAGATGGAAGGCCTCCTGGCGCCGCACCGGCCCAAGGAGC
CCGCGTGGTTCCTGGCCACCGTCGGCGTCTCGCCCGACCACCAGGGCAAGGGTCTGGGCAGCGCCGTCGT
GCTCCCCGGAGTGGAGGCGGCCGAGCGCGCCGGGGTGCCCGCCTTCCTGGAGACCTCCGCGCCCCGCAAC
CTCCCCTTCTACGAGCGGCTCGGCTTCACCGTCACCGCCGACGTCGAGGTGCCCGAAGGACCGCGCACCT
GGTGCATGACCCGCAAGCCCGGTGCCAGTTAACGAATTCTAGATCTTGAGACAAATGGCAGTATTCATCC
ACAATTTTAAAAGAAAAGGGGGGATTGGGGGGTACAGTGCAGGGGAAAGAATAGTAGACATAATAGCAAC
AGACATACAAACTAAAGAATTACAAAAACAAATTACAAAAATTCAAAATTTTCGGGTTTATTACAGGGAC
AGCAGAGATCCACTTTGGCGCCGGCTCGAGGCCTGCAGGTGCAAAGATGGATAAAGTTTTAAACAGAGAG
GAATCTTTGCAGCTAATGGACCTTCTAGGTCTTGAAAGGAGTGGGAATTGGCTCCGGTGCCCGTCAGTGG
GCAGAGCGCACATCGCCCACAGTCCCCGAGAAGTTGGGGGGAGGGGTCGGCAATTGAACCGGTGCCTAGA
GAAGGTGGCGCGGGGTAAACTGGGAAAGTGATGTCGTGTACTGGCTCCGCCTTTTTCCCGAGGGTGGGGG
AGAACCGTATATAAGTGCAGTAGTCGCCGTGAACGTTCTTTTTCGCAACGGGTTTGCCGCCAGAACACAG
GTAAGTGCCGTGTGTGGTTCCCGCGGGCCTGGCCTCTTTACGGGTTATGGCCCTTGCGTGCCTTGAATTA
CTTCCACCTGGCTGCAGTACGTGATTCTTGATCCCGAGCTTCGGGTTGGAAGTGGGTGGGAGAGTTCGAG
GCCTTGCGCTTAAGGAGCCCCTTCGCCTCGTGCTTGAGTTGAGGCCTGGCCTGGGCGCTGGGGCCGCCGC
GTGCGAATCTGGTGGCACCTTCGCGCCTGTCTCGCTGCTTTCGATAAGTCTCTAGCCATTTAAAATTTTT
GATGACCTGCTGCGACGCTTTTTTTCTGGCAAGATAGTCTTGTAAATGCGGGCCAAGATCTGCACACTGG
TATTTCGGTTTTTGGGGCCGCGGGCGGCGACGGGGCCCGTGCGTCCCAGCGCACATGTTCGGCGAGGCGG
GGCCTGCGAGCGCGGCCACCGAGAATCGGACGGGGGTAGTCTCAAGCTGGCCGGCCTGCTCTGGTGCCTG
GCCTCGCGCCGCCGTGTATCGCCCCGCCCTGGGCGGCAAGGCTGGCCCGGTCGGCACCAGTTGCGTGAGC
GGAAAGATGGCCGCTTCCCGGCCCTGCTGCAGGGAGCTCAAAATGGAGGACGCGGCGCTCGGGAGAGCGG
GCGGGTGAGTCACCCACACAAAGGAAAAGGGCCTTTCCGTCCTCAGCCGTCGCTTCATGTGACTCCACGG
AGTACCGGGCGCCGTCCAGGCACCTCGATTAGTTCTCGAGCTTTTGGAGTACGTCGTCTTTAGGTTGGGG
GGAGGGGTTTTATGCGATGGAGTTTCCCCACACTGAGTGGGTGGAGACTGAAGTTAGGCCAGCTTGGCAC
TTGATGTAATTCTCCTTGGAATTTGCCCTTTTTGAGTTTGGATCTTGGTTCATTCTCAAGCCTCAGACAG
TGGTTCAAAGTTTTTTTCTTCCATTTCAGGTGTCGTGAGGCTAGCACCGCCACCATGGACACCCGAAGGG
GCCACCTGCTGCAGCCACCAGACCCAGGGCTTACCAGCAACTTCGGCCACCTGGATGACCCTGGCCTGGC
AAGGTGGACCCCTGGCAAGGAGGAGTCCCTCAACTTATGTCACTGTGCAGAGCTCGGCTGCAGGACCCAG
GGGGTCTGTTCCTTCCCCGCGATGCCGCAGGCCCCCATTGACGGCAGGATCGCTGACTGCCGCCTGCTGT
GGGATTACGTGTATCAGCTGCTCCTTGATACCCGATATGAGCCCTACATCAAGTGGGAAGACAAGGACGC
CAAGATCTTCCGAGTTGTGGATCCAAATGGGCTCGCCAGACTCTGGGGAAATCACAAGAACCGGGTGAAC
ATGACCTACGAGAAGATGTCTCGTGCCCTGCGCCACTATTATAAGCTTAATATCATTAAGAAGGAACCGG
GGCAGAAACTCCTGTTCAGATTTCTAAAGACTCCGGGAAAGATGGTCCAGGACAAGCACAGCCACCTGGA
GCCGCTGGAGAGCCAGGAGCAGGACAGAATAGAGTTCAAGGACAAGAGGCCAGAAATCTCTCCGTAGTAA
TGAACTAGTCCGTAACTTGAAAGTATTTCGATTTCTTGGCTTTATATATCTTGTGGAAAGGACGAGATAG
TAACTAACGTGAACTTCCTACGCGTTAAGTCGACAATCAACCTCTGGATTACAAAATTTGTGAAAGATTG
ACTGGTATTCTTAACTATGTTGCTCCTTTTACGCTATGTGGATACGCTGCTTTAATGCCTTTGTATCATG
CTATTGCTTCCCGTATGGCTTTCATTTTCTCCTCCTTGTATAAATCCTGGTTGCTGTCTCTTTATGAGGA
GTTGTGGCCCGTTGTCAGGCAACGTGGCGTGGTGTGCACTGTGTTTGCTGACGCAACCCCCACTGGTTGG
GGCATTGCCACCACCTGTCAGCTCCTTTCCGGGACTTTCGCTTTCCCCCTCCCTATTGCCACGGCGGAAC
TCATCGCCGCCTGCCTTGCCCGCTGCTGGACAGGGGCTCGGCTGTTGGGCACTGACAATTCCGTGGTGTT
GTCGGGGAAATCATCGTCCTTTCCTTGGCTGCTCGCCTGTGTTGCCACCTGGATTCTGCGCGGGACGTCC
TTCTGCTACGTCCCTTCGGCCCTCAATCCAGCGGACCTTCCTTCCCGCGGCCTGCTGCCGGCTCTGCGGC
CTCTTCCGCGTCTTCGCCTTCGCCCTCAGACGAGTCGGATCTCCCTTTGGGCCGCCTCCCCGCGTCGACT
TTAAGACCAATGACTTACAAGGCAGCTGTAGATCTTAGCCACTTTTTAAAAGAAAAGGGGGGACTGGAAG
GGCTAATTCACTCCCAACGAAGACAAGATCTGCTTTTTGCTTGTACTGGGTCTCTCTGGTTAGACCAGAT
CTGAGCCTGGGAGCTCTCTGGCTAACTAGGGAACCCACTGCTTAAGCCTCAATAAAGCTTGCCTTGAGTG
CTTCAAGTAGTGTGTGCCCGTCTGTTGTGTGACTCTGGTAACTAGAGATCCCTCAGACCCTTTTAGTCAG
TGTGGAAAATCTCTAGCAGTACGTATAGTAGTTCATGTCATCTTATTATTCAGTATTTATAACTTGCAAA
GAAATGAATATCAGAGAGTGAGAGGAACTTGTTTATTGCAGCTTATAATGGTTACAAATAAAGCAATAGC
ATCACAAATTTCACAAATAAAGCATTTTTTTCACTGCATTCTAGTTGTGGTTTGTCCAAACTCATCAATG
TATCTTATCATGTCTGGCTCTAGCTATCCCGCCCCTAACTCCGCCCATCCCGCCCCTAACTCCGCCCAGT
TCCGCCCATTCTCCGCCCCATGGCTGACTAATTTTTTTTATTTATGCAGAGGCCGAGGCCGCCTCGGCCT
CTGAGCTATTCCAGAAGTAGTGAGGAGGCTTTTTTGGAGGCCTAGGGACGTACCCAATTCGCCCTATAGT
GAGTCGTATTACGCGCGCTCACTGGCCGTCGTTTTACAACGTCGTGACTGGGAAAACCCTGGCGTTACCC
AACTTAATCGCCTTGCAGCACATCCCCCTTTCGCCAGCTGGCGTAATAGCGAAGAGGCCCGCACCGATCG
CCCTTCCCAACAGTTGCGCAGCCTGAATGGCGAATGGG
[124 nt withheld, positions 6269-6392]
C
[91 nt withheld, positions 6394-6484]
A
[49 nt withheld, positions 6486-6534]
CCTTTGACGTTGGAGTCCACGTTCTTT
[37 nt withheld, positions 6562-6598]
ACCCTATCTCGGTCTATTCTTTTGATTTATAAGGGATTTTGCCGATTTCGGCCTATTGGTTAAAAAATGA
GCTGATTTAACAAAAATTTAACGCGAATTTTAACAAAATATTAACGCTTACAATTTAGGTGGCACTTTTC
GGGGAAATGTGCGCGGAACCCCTATTTGTTTATTTTTCTAAATACATTCAAATATGTATCCGCTCATGAG
ACAATAACCCTGATAAATGCTTCAATAATATTGAAAAAGGAAGAGTATGAGTATTCAACATTTCCGTGTC
GCCCTTATTCCCTTTTTTGCGGCATTTTGCCTTCCTGTTTTTGCTCACCCAGAAACGCTGGTGAAAGTAA
AAGATGCTGAAGATCAGTTGGGTGCACGAGTGGGTTACATCGAACTGGATCTCAACAGCGGTAAGATCCT
TGAGAGTTTTCGCCCCGAAGAACGTTTTCCAATGATGAGCACTTTTAAAGTTCTGCTATGTGGCGCGGTA
TTATCCCGTATTGACGCCGGGCAAGAGCAACTCGGTCGCCGCATACACTATTCTCAGAATGACTTGGTTG
AGTACTCACCAGTCACAGAAAAGCATCTTACGGATGGCATGACAGTAAGAGAATTATGCAGTGCTGCCAT
AACCATGAGTGATAACACTGCGGCCAACTTACTTCTGACAACGATCGGAGGACCGAAGGAGCTAACCGCT
TTTTTGCACAACATGGGGGATCATGTAACTCGCCTTGATCGTTGGGAACCGGAGCTGAATGAAGCCATAC
CAAACGACGAGCGTGACACCACGATGCCTGTAGCAATGGCAACAACGTTGCGCAAACTATTAACTGGCGA
ACTACTTACTCTAGCTTCCCGGCAACAATTAATAGACTGGATGGAGGCGGATAAAGTTGCAGGACCACTT
CTGCGCTCGGCCCTTCCGGCTGGCTGGTTTATTGCTGATAAATCTGGAGCCGGTGAGCGTGGGTCTCGCG
GTATCATTGCAGCACTGGGGCCAGATGGTAAGCCCTCCCGTATCGTAGTTATCTACACGACGGGGAGTCA
GGCAACTATGGATGAACGAAATAGACAGATCGCTGAGATAGGTGCCTCACTGATTAAGCATTGGTAACTG
TCAGACCAAGTTTACTCATATATACTTTAGATTGATTTAAAACTTCATTTTTAATTTAAAAGGATCTAGG
TGAAGATCCTTTTTGATAATCTCATGACCAAAATCCCTTAACGTGAGTTTTCGTTCCACTGAGCGTCAGA
CCCCGTAGAAAAGATCAAAGGATCTTCTTGAGATCCTTTTTTTCTGCGCGTAATCTGCTGCTTGCAAACA
AAAAAACCACCGCTACCAGCGGTGGTTTGTTTGCCGGATCAAGAGCTACCAACTCTTTTTCCGAAGGTAA
CTGGCTTCAGCAGAGCGCAGATACCAAATACTGTTCTTCTAGTGTAGCCGTAGTTAGGCCACCACTTCAA
GAACTCTGTAGCACCGCCTACATACCTCGCTCTGCTAATCCTGTTACCAGTGGCTGCTGCCAGTGGCGAT
AAGTCGTGTCTTACCGGGTTGGACTCAAGACGATAGTTACCGGATAAGGCGCAGCGGTCGGGCTGAACGG
GGGGTTCGTGCACACAGCCCAGCTTGGAGCGAACGACCTACACCGAACTGAGATACCTACAGCGTGAGCT
ATGAGAAAGCGCCACGCTTCCCGAAGGGAGAAAGGCGGACAGGTATCCGGTAAGCGGCAGGGTCGGAACA
GGAGAGCGCACGAGGGAGCTTCCAGGGGGAAACGCCTGGTATCTTTATAGTCCTGTCGGGTTTCGCCACC
TCTGACTTGAGCGTCGATTTTTGTGATGCTCGTCAGGGGGGCGGAGCCTATGGAAAAACGCCAGCAACGC
GGCCTTTTTACGGTTCCTGGCCTTTTGCTGGCCTTTTGCTCACATGTTCTTTCCTGCGTTATCCCCTGAT
TCTGTGGATAACCGTATTACCGCCTTTGAGTGAGCTGATACCGCTCGCCGCAGCCGAACGACCGAGCGCA
GCGAGTCAGTGAGCGAGGAAGCGGAAGAGCGCCCAATACGCAAACCGCCTCTCCCCGCGCGTTGGCCGAT
TCATTAATGCAGCTGGCACGACAGGTTTCCCGACTGGAAAGCGGGCAGTGAGCGCAACGCAATTAATGTG
AGTTAGCTCACTCATTAGGCACCCCAGGCTTTACACTTTATGCTTCCGGCTCGTATGTTGTGTGGAATTG
TGAGCGGATAACAATTTCACACAGGAAACAGCTATGACCATGATTACGCCAAGCGCGCAATTAACCCTCA
CTAAAGGGAACAAAAGCTGGAGCTGCAAGC
