>Addgene plasmid #144243 | TFORF2808 | depositor partial sequence | sequence record 284844 | Insert
ACCGCCACCATGGACACCCGAAGGGGCCACCTGCTGCAGCCACCAGACCCAGGGCTTACCAGCAACTTCG
GCCACCTGGATGACCCTGGCCTGGCAAGGTGGACCCCTGGCAAGGAGGAGTCCCTCAACTTATGTCACTG
TGCAGAGCTCGGCTGCAGGACCCAGGGGGTCTGTTCCTTCCCCGCGATGCCGCAGGCCCCCATTGACGGC
AGGATCGCTGACTGCCGCCTGCTGTGGGATTACGTGTATCAGCTGCTCCTTGATACCCGATATGAGCCCT
ACATCAAGTGGGAAGACAAGGACGCCAAGATCTTCCGAGTTGTGGATCCAAATGGGCTCGCCAGACTCTG
GGGAAATCACAAGAACCGGGTGAACATGACCTACGAGAAGATGTCTCGTGCCCTGCGCCACTATTATAAG
CTTAATATCATTAAGAAGGAACCGGGGCAGAAACTCCTGTTCAGATTTCTAAAGACTCCGGGAAAGATGG
TCCAGGACAAGCACAGCCACCTGGAGCCGCTGGAGAGCCAGGAGCAGGACAGAATAGAGTTCAAGGACAA
GAGGCCAGAAATCTCTCCGTAGTAATGAACTAGTCCGTAACTTGAAAGTATTTCGATTTCTTGGCTTTAT
ATATCTTGTGGAAAGGACGAGATAGTAACTAACGTGAACTTCCT
