>Addgene plasmid #144243 | TFORF2808 | depositor partial sequence | sequence record 284845 | Barcode
GATAGTAACTAACGTGAACTTCCT
